>Addgene plasmid #32376 | pML1342 | depositor full sequence | sequence record 36941 | pML1342 sequence 5404 bps
GGAAGTGGCTCGTGGAGCGCGACCTCGCAGACGGCACCAGGGATCTGTACAGCGGGCACGCGGAGCGCCG
CATCTACCCGGTGCTAGGTGAAGTGGCGGTCACAGAGATGACGCCAGCTCTGGTGCGTGCGTGGTGGGCC
GGGATGGGTAGGAAGCACCCGACTGCCCGCCGCCATGCCTACAACGTCCTCCGGGCGGTGATGAACACAG
CGGTCGAGGACAAGCTGATCGCAGAGAACCCGTGCCGGATCGAGCAGAAGGCAGCCGATGAGCGCGACGT
AGAGGCGCTGACGCCTGAGGAGCTGGACATCGTCGCCGCTGAGATCTTCGAGCACTACCGGATCGCGGCA
TACATCCTGGCGTGGACGAGCCTCCGGTTCGGAGAGCTGATCGAGCTTCGCCGCAAGGACATCGTGGACG
ACGGCATGACGATGAAGCTCCGGGTGCGCCGTGGCGCTTCCCGCGTGGGGAACAAGATCGTCGTTGGCAA
CGCCAAGACCGTCCGGTCGAAGCGTCCTGTGACGGTTCCGCCTCACGTCGCGGAGATGATCCGAGCGCAC
ATGAAGGACCGTACGAAGATGAACAAGGGCCCCGAGGCATTCCTGGTGACCACGACGCAGGGCAACCGGC
TGTCGAAGTCCGCGTTCACCAAGTCGCTGAAGCGTGGCTACGCCAAGATCGGTCGGCCGGAACTCCGCAT
CCACGACCTCCGCGCTGTCGGCGCTACGTTCGCCGCTCAGGCAGGTGCGACGACCAAGGAGCTGATGGCC
CGTCTCGGTCACACGACTCCTAGGATGGCGATGAAGTACCAGATGGCGTCTGAGGCCCGCGACGAGGCTA
TCGCTGAGGCGATGTCCAAGCTGGCCAAGACCTCCTGAAACGCAAAAAGCCCCCCTCCCAAGGACACTGA
GTCCTAAAGAGGGGGGTTTCTTGTCAGTACGCGAAGAACCACGCCTGGCCGCGAGCGCCAGCACCGCCGC
TCTGTGCGGAGACCTGGGCACCAGCCCCGCCGCCGCCAGGAGCATTGCCGTTCCCGGTACCCGATACCGT
CGGCTTCCTCGCTCACTGACTCGCTGCGCTCGGTCGTTCGGCTGCGGCGAGCGGTATCAGCTCACTCAAA
GGCGGTAATACGGTTATCCACAGAATCAGGGGATAACGCAGGAAAGAACATGTGAGCAAAAGGCCAGCAA
AAGGCCAGGAACCGTAAAAAGGCCGCGTTGCTGGCGTTTTTCCATAGGCTCCGCCCCCCTGACGAGCATC
ACAAAAATCGACGCTCAAGTCAGAGGTGGCGAAACCCGACAGGACTATAAAGATACCAGGCGTTTCCCCC
TGGAAGCTCCCTCGTGCGCTCTCCTGTTCCGACCCTGCCGCTTACCGGATACCTGTCCGCCTTTCTCCCT
TCGGGAAGCGTGGCGCTTTCTCATAGCTCACGCTGTAGGTATCTCAGTTCGGTGTAGGTCGTTCGCTCCA
AGCTGGGCTGTGTGCACGAACCCCCCGTTCAGCCCGACCGCTGCGCCTTATCCGGTAACTATCGTCTTGA
GTCCAACCCGGTAAGACACGACTTATCGCCACTGGCAGCAGCCACTGGTAACAGGATTAGCAGAGCGAGG
TATGTAGGCGGTGCTACAGAGTTCTTGAAGTGGTGGCCTAACTACGGCTACACTAGAAGGACAGTATTTG
GTATCTGCGCTCTGCTGAAGCCAGTTACCTTCGGAAAAAGAGTTGGTAGCTCTTGATCCGGCAAACAAAC
CACCGCTGGTAGCGGTGGTTTTTTTGTTTGCAAGCAGCAGATTACGCGCAGAAAAAAAGGATCTCAAGAA
GATCCTTTGATCTTTTCTACGGGGTCTGACGCTCAGTGGAACGAAAACTCACGTTAAGGGATTTTGGTCA
TGAGATTATCAAAAAGGATCTTCACCTAGATCCTTTTAAATTAAAAATGAAGTTTTAAATCAATCTAAAG
TATATATGAGTAAACTTGGTCTGACAGTTACCAATATTTCTACAATTATTGGATTGCCGTGGTGCAGGGT
CTCCCATTCTCGGAACCCGGTGAGCCGTCCCATGTTCGGGGTTTCCCTGCCCTCGTACTCACCCCGGAAC
GCGACGGCGTCGGTCCAGTAGCAGGTCTCGGAGCAGTACGTCCTCCACTGGCCGTCGACCTTCTCGACGA
ACTAGAATTGGCACATGGCCCGTCACAAGGAGTTCGATCCGGACGTCGCACTGGACACCGCGATGCGGGT
GTTCTGGCGCAGCGGCTACGCGCACACGTCGACCGAAGTACTAGAAAGGAGGAATAATGAACAAGGGCGT
GATGCGGCCGGGCCACGTCCAGCTGCGCGTGCTGGACATGTCGAAGGCCCTGGAGCACTACGTCGAGCTG
CTGGGCCTGATCGAGATGGACCGCGACGACCAGGGCCGCGTGTACCTGAAGGCCTGGACCGAGGTGGACA
AGTTCTCGCTGGTGCTGCGCGAGGCCGACGAGCCGGGCATGGACTTCATGGGCTTCAAGGTGGTGGACGA
GGACGCCCTGCGCCAGCTGGAGCGCGACCTGATGGCCTACGGCTGTGCCGTGGAGCAGCTGCCGGCCGGC
GAGCTGAACTCGTGTGGCCGCCGCGTGCGCTTCCAGGCCCCGTCGGGCCACCACTTCGAGCTGTACGCCG
ACAAGGAGTACACCGGCAAGTGGGGCCTGAACGACGTGAACCCGGAGGCCTGGCCGCGCGACCTGAAGGG
CATGGCCGCCGTGCGCTTCGACCACGCCCTGATGTACGGCGACGAGCTGCCGGCCACCTACGACCTGTTC
ACCAAGGTGCTGGGCTTCTACCTGGCCGAGCAGGTGCTGGACGAGAACGGCACCCGCGTGGCCCAGTTCC
TGTCGCTGTCCACCAAGGCCCACGACGTGGCCTTCATCCACCACCCGGAGAAGGGCCGGCTGCACCACGT
GTCGTTCCACCTGGAGACCTGGGAGGACCTGCTGCGCGCCGCCGACCTGATCTCGATGACCGACACCTCC
ATCGACATCGGCCCGACCCGCCACGGCCTGACCCACGGCAAGACCATCTACTTCTTCGACCCGTCGGGCA
ACCGCAACGAGGTGTTCTGCGGCGGCGACTACAACTACCCGGACCACAAGCCGGTGACCTGGACCACCGA
CCAGCTGGGCAAGGCCATCTTCTACCACGACCGCATCCTGAACGAGCGCTTCATGACCGTGCTGACCTGA
GCGGCCGCTCAATTGAGCCCGCCTAATGGCGGGCTTTTTTTTGATATCATAACTTCGTATAATGTATGCT
ATACGAAGTTATGGCGCGCCAAGAGTCGCACAAGAGTTGCAGACCCCTGGAAAGAAAAATGGCCAGAGGG
CGAAAACACCCTCTGACCAGCGGAGCGGGCGACGGGAATCGAACCCGCGTAGCTAGTTTGGAAGAATGGG
TGTCTGCCGACCACATATGGGCCGGTCAAGATAGGTTTTTACCCCCTCTCGGCTGCATCCTCTAAGTGGA
AAGAAATTGCAGGTCGTAGAAGCGCGTTGAAGCCTGAGAGTTGCACAGGAGTTGCAACGCGTAAAAAAAA
AAGCCCCGCGATTGCGGGGCTTTTTTTTTTATCGATAAGCTTATTTAAATTTAATTAAGCATGCTCTAGA
GTTTAAACACTAGTCGAGAAAAAAAAAAGCGCCGCAACTGCGGCGCTTTTTTTTTTTCAGGTATCTAGCT
TAGTCAATGCATATAACTTCGTATAATGTATGCTATACGAAGTTATCCCGGGGCGTCAGGCGCCGGGGGC
GGTGTCCGGCGGCCCCCAGAGGAACTGCGCCAGTTCCTCCGGATCGGTGAAGCCGGAGAGATCCAGCGGG
GTCTCCTCGAACACCTCGAAGTCGTGCAGGAAGGTGAAGGCGAGCAGTTCGCGGGCGAAGTCCTCGGTCC
GCTTCCACTGCGCCCCGTCGAGCAGCGCGGCCAGGATCTCGCGGTCGCCCCGGAAGGCGTTGAGATGCAG
TTGCACCAGGCTGTAGCGGGAGTCTCCCGCATAGACGTCGGTGAAGTCGACGATCCCGGTGACCTCGGTC
GCGGCCAGGTCCACGAAGATGTTGGTCCCGTGCAGGTCGCCGTGGACGAACCGGGGTTCGCGGCCGGCCA
GCAGCGTGTCCACGTCCGGCAGCCAGTCCTCCAGGCGGTCCAGCAGCCGGGGCGAGAGGTAGCCCCACCC
GCGGTGGTCCTCGACGGTCGCCGCGCGGCGTTCCCGCAGCAGTTCCGGGAAGACCTCGGAATGGGGGGTG
AGCACGGTGTTCCCGGTCAGCGGCACCCTGTGCAGCCGGCCGAGCACCCGGCCGAGTTCGCGGGCCAGGG
CGAGCAGCGCGTTCCGGTCGGTCGTGCCGTCCATCGCGGACCGCCAGGTGGTGCCGGTCATCCGGCTCAT
CACCAGGTAGGGCCACGGCCAGGCTCCGGTGCCGGGCCGCAGCTCGCCGCGGCCGAGGAGGCGGGGCACC
GGCACCGGGGCGTCCGCCAGGACCGCGTACGCCTCCGACTCCGACGCGAGGCTCTCCGGACCGCACCAGT
GCTCGCCGAACAGCTTGATCACCGGGTCGGGCTCGCCGACCAGTACGGGGTTGGTGCTCTCGCCGGGCAC
CCGCAGCACCGGCGGCACCGGCAGCCCGAGCTCCTCCAGGGCTCGGCGGGCCAGCGGCTCCCAGAATTCC
TGGTCGTTCCGCAGGCTCGCGTAGGAATCATCCGAATCAATACGGTCGAGAAGTAACAGGGATTCTTGTG
TCACAGCGGACCTCTATTCACAGGGTACGGGCCGGCTTAATTCCGCACGGCCGGTCGCGACACGGCCTGT
CCGCACCGCGGATCAGGCGTTGACGATGACGGGCTGGTCGGCCACGTCGGGGAGTCAGGCAACTATGGAT
GAACGAAATAGACAGATCGCTGAGATAGGTGCCTCACTGATTAAGCATTGGTAACTGTCAGACCAAGTTT
ACTCATATATACTTTAGATTGATTTCGTTAACATTATGGGCCGGTCAAGATAGGTTTTTACCCCCTCTCG
GCTGCATCCTCTAAGTGGAAAGAAATTGCAGGTCGTAGAAGCGCGTTGAAGCCTGAGAGTTGCACAGGAG
TTGCAACCCGGTAGCCTTGTTCACGACGGCTAGCAGAAAGGAGGATTTCAACTATCTTGGCACGTCGCGG
ATGGGGATCGCTGAAGACTCAGCGCAGCGGGAGGATCCAAGCCTCATACGTCAACCCGCAGGACGGTGTG
AGGTACTACGCGCTGCAGACCTACGACAACAAGATGGACGCCGAAGCCTGGCTCGCGGGCGAGAAGCGGC
TCATCGAGATGGAGACCTGGACCCCTCCACAGGACCGGGCGAAGAAGGCAGCCGCCAGCGCCATCACGCT
GGAGGAGTACACCC
Features (pLannotate 1.2.2; 9 found; start..end, strand, type, name):
    937..999     -  CDS            32 (fragment): VG32_BPML5 - Protein predicted: Swiss-Prot protein existence level 4. From Mycobacterium phage L5 (Mycobacteriophage L5).
   1229..1817    -  rep_origin     ori: high-copy-number ColE1/pMB1/pBR322/pUC origin of replication
   2016..2168    -  CDS            mimA (fragment): MIMA_MYCS2 - Experimental evidence at protein level: Swiss-Prot protein existence level 1. Component of the propane 2-monooxygenase multicomponent enzyme system which is involved in the degradation of propane via the O2-dependent hydroxylation of propane (PubMed:21183637). Also involved in the degradation of acetone via the O2-dependent hydroxylation of acetone (PubMed:26293913). Also able to catalyze the oxidation of phenol, methylethylketone (2-butanone), 1-propanol and 2-propanol (PubMed:21183637, PubMed:23892738, PubMed:23171424, PubMed:26293913). From Mycolicibacterium smegmatis (strain A
   2297..3217    +  CDS            xylE: XYLE1_PSEPU - Experimental evidence at protein level: Swiss-Prot protein existence level 1. From Pseudomonas putida (Arthrobacter siderocapsulatus).
   3269..3302    -  protein_bind   loxP: Cre-mediated recombination occurs in the 8-bp core sequence (GCATACAT). Cre recombinase
   3723..3756    -  protein_bind   loxP: Cre-mediated recombination occurs in the 8-bp core sequence (GCATACAT). Cre recombinase
   3769..4761    -  CDS            hyg: KHYB_STRHY - Experimental evidence at protein level: Swiss-Prot protein existence level 1. The aminoglycoside phosphotransferases achieve inactivation of their antibiotic substrates by phosphorylation. From Streptomyces hygroscopicus.
   4873..4953    +  CDS            bla(M) (fragment): β-lactamase lacking the signal sequence; bla(M); allows cytosolic expression of β-lactamase
   5167..875     +  CDS            33 (across the origin): VINT_BPML5 - Also known as int. Protein inferred from homology: Swiss-Prot protein existence level 3. Integrase is necessary for integration of the phage into the host genome by site-specific recombination. From Mycobacterium phage L5 (Mycobacteriophage L5).
