[The description below was written by a language model from this plasmid's Addgene catalogue record and pLannotate feature annotations shown in this document.]
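Description:
pML1342 is a 5.4 kb bacterial integration vector for mycobacteria, built on the pML603 backbone. It is propagated in E. coli as a high-copy plasmid through a ColE1/pUC-type origin and is selected with hygromycin through the Streptomyces hygroscopicus hyg phosphotransferase gene. No mycobacterial replication origin is annotated. This fits a design in which the plasmid persists in mycobacteria only by inserting into the chromosome at the mycobacteriophage L5 attachment site. Insertion is catalysed by the L5 integrase (int, phage gene 33), which is encoded on the plasmid and spans the sequence origin. A short fragment of the neighbouring L5 gene 32 lies next to it. The phage attP site is not separately annotated in the feature table.

The listed payload also includes xylEm, a version of the Pseudomonas putida xylE catechol 2,3-dioxygenase gene that the depositor describes as a reporter for integration. It further includes two transcriptional terminators, ttsbiA and ttsbiB, which are meant to shield the expression cassette from transcriptional interference by flanking sequence. The terminators are not called out in the automated annotation, and the promoter driving xylE is not stated. A short match to M. smegmatis mimA upstream of xylE may mark regulatory sequence, but the record does not explain it. A small β-lactamase fragment appears to be a non-functional remnant.

Two loxP sites are annotated. According to the depositor, Cre recombinase can be used after integration to excise the vector backbone together with int. Removing the integrase prevents it from catalysing excision, which stabilises the integrated cassette. Exactly which segments are lost cannot be worked out from the linear plasmid coordinates alone. The vector is intended for stable single-copy gene expression in mycobacteria.
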