Addgene plasmid #32376: pML1342
Depositing lab: Michael Niederweis. Depositing organization: University of Alabama at Birmingham. Publication: Taking phage integration to the next level as a genetic tool for mycobacteria. Huff J, Czyz A, Landick R, Niederweis M. Gene. 2010 Nov 15;468(1-2):8-19. Epub 2010 Aug 6. 10.1016/j.gene.2010.07.012 PubMed 20692326.
Backbone
  Vector backbone: pML603
  Vector type: bacterial integration vector
Growth in bacteria
  Bacterial resistance: Hygromycin, 200 μg/mL
  Growth temperature: 37°C
  Growth strain: DH5alpha
  Copy number: High Copy
Gene/Insert
  Gene/Insert name: int L5; xylEm; ttsbiA, ttsbiB
Terms and licenses: Academic/Nonprofit Terms; Industry Terms: Not Available to Industry
Depositor comments: This expression vector integrates at the mycobacteriophage L5 site and can be stabilized by excision of the vector backbone including the int gene using the Cre recombinase; contains xylE gene as a reporter for integration; terminators to protect expression cassette against transcriptional interference.
How to cite: pML1342 was a gift from Michael Niederweis (Addgene plasmid # 32376 ; http://n2t.net/addgene:32376 ; RRID:Addgene_32376)
