>Addgene plasmid #32376 | pML1342 | addgene partial sequence | sequence record 39362 | ColE2 5'-CCGCAGCCGAACGACCGAGC-3'
ATCGGGTACGGGAACGGCAATGCTCCTGGCGGCGGCGGGGCTGGTGCCCAGGTCTCCGCACAGAGCGGCG
GTGCTGGCGCTCGCGGCCAGGCGTGGTTCTTCGCGTACTGACAAGAAACCCCCCTCTTTAGGACTCAGTG
TCCTTGGGAGGGGGGCTTTTTGCGTTTCAGGAGGTCTTGGCCAGCTTGGACATCGCCTCAGCGATAGCCT
CGTCGCGGGCCTCAGACGCCATCTGGTACTTCATCGCCATCCTAGGAGTCGTGTGACCGAGACGGGCCAT
CAGCTCCTTGGTCGTCGCACCTGCCTGAGCGGCGAACGTAGCGCCGACAGCGCGGAGGTCGTGGATGCGG
AGTTCCGGCCGACCGATCTTGGCGTAGCCACGCTTCAGCGACTTGGTGAACGCGGACTTCGACAGCCGGT
TGCCCTGCGTCGTGGTCACCAGGAATGCCTCGGGGCCCTTGTTCATCTTCGTACGGTCCTTCATGTGCGC
TCGGATCATCTCCGCGACGTGAGGCGGAACCGTCACAGGACGCTTCGACCGGACGGTCTTGGCGTTGCCA
ACGACGATCTTGTTCCCCACGCGGGAAGCGCCACGGCGCACCCGGAGCTTCATCGTCATGCCGTCGTCCA
CGATGTCCTTGCGGCGAAGCTCGATCAGCTCTCCGAACCGGAGGCTCGTCCACGCCAGGATGTATGCCGC
GATCCGGTAGTGC
